Addgene plasmid #216796: pCW57-Cx32D178Y-IRES-GCaMP6s
Purpose: Inducible bicistronic lentiviral plasmid for the simultaneous expression of the D178Y mutant form of Connexin 32 and cytosolic GCaMP6s
Depositing lab: Fabio Mammano. Depositing organization: Consiglio Nazionale delle Ricerche (CNR). Publication: A fully human IgG1 antibody targeting connexin 32 extracellular domain blocks CMTX1 hemichannel dysfunction in an in vitro model. Tettey-Matey A, Donati V, Cimmino C, Di Pietro C, Buratto D, Panarelli M, Reale A, Calistri A, Fornaini MV, Zhou R, Yang G, Zonta F, Marazziti D, Mammano F. Cell Commun Signal. 2024 Dec 5;22(1):589. doi: 10.1186/s12964-024-01969-0. PubMed 39639332.
Backbone
  Vector backbone: pCW57.1
  Vector type: Lentiviral
  Selectable markers: Puromycin ; None
Growth in bacteria
  Bacterial resistance: Ampicillin, 100 μg/mL
  Growth temperature: 37°C
  Growth strain: NEB Stable
  Copy number: Unknown
Gene/Insert
  Gene/Insert name: Cx32D178Y-IRES-GCaMP6s
  Species: H. sapiens (human)
  Mutation: D178Y mutant form of Connexin 32
  Entrez Gene: GJB1 (a.k.a. CMTX, CMTX1, CX32)
Terms and licenses: Academic/Nonprofit Terms; Industry Terms: Not Available to Industry
How to cite: pCW57-Cx32D178Y-IRES-GCaMP6s was a gift from Fabio Mammano (Addgene plasmid # 216796 ; http://n2t.net/addgene:216796 ; RRID:Addgene_216796)
