[The description below was written by a language model from this plasmid's Addgene catalogue record and pLannotate feature annotations shown in this document.]
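Description:
pCW57-Cx32D178Y-IRES-GCaMP6s is a doxycycline-inducible, self-inactivating HIV-1-based lentiviral transfer plasmid built on the pCW57.1 backbone (about 10.4 kb). It is propagated in E. coli through a high-copy ColE1/pUC-type origin with ampicillin selection (β-lactamase). The viral portion has the layout of a third-generation vector. An RSV enhancer/promoter sits upstream of a truncated 5' LTR to drive genomic RNA production in packaging cells. It is followed by the Ψ packaging signal with a partial gag fragment, the Rev response element for Rev-dependent nuclear export, the cPPT/CTS, a WPRE to enhance transcript expression, and a ΔU3 3' LTR that inactivates LTR promoter activity after integration. An SV40 poly(A) signal and SV40 origin lie downstream of the 3' LTR.

The payload is a bicistronic cassette under the tight TRE promoter (seven tet operators plus a minimal CMV promoter). The first cistron is human GJB1, encoding connexin 32 with the D178Y substitution; GJB1 is the gene associated with CMTX1. An EMCV IRES then allows cap-independent translation of the cytosolic calcium indicator GCaMP6s from the same transcript. A separate, constitutive human PGK promoter drives puromycin N-acetyltransferase followed by the reverse tetracycline transactivator rtTA3; the feature table does not annotate the element linking these two coding sequences. The vector therefore supplies both the drug marker for selecting transduced mammalian cells and the transactivator needed for induction. Adding doxycycline switches on the mutant connexin and the calcium sensor together, so calcium signals can be imaged in the same cells that express the mutant channel. The associated publication concerns CMTX1 hemichannel dysfunction and its blockade by an antibody against the connexin 32 extracellular domain in an in vitro model.
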