Features (pLannotate 1.2.2; 28 found; start..end, strand, type, name):
      1..181     +  LTR            5' LTR (truncated): truncated 5' long terminal repeat (LTR) from HIV-1
    228..353     +  misc_feature   HIV-1 Ψ: packaging signal of human immunodeficiency virus type 1
    337..700     +  CDS            HIV-1 gag (fragment): gag protein from human immunodeficiency virus 1; gag
    846..1079    +  misc_feature   RRE: The Rev response element (RRE) of HIV-1 allows for Rev-dependent mRNA export from the nucleus to the cytoplasm.
   1456..1480    +  CDS            Rev (fragment): human immunodeficiency virus 1 (HIV-1) Rev protein; rev; enhances nuclear export of unspliced and incompletely spliced viral mRNAs
   1521..1638    +  misc_feature   cPPT/CTS: central polypurine tract and central termination sequence of HIV-1
   1692..2006    +  promoter       tight TRE promoter: Tet-responsive promoter PTight, consisting of seven tet operator sequences followed by the minimal CMV promoter
   2049..2897    +  CDS            GJB1: CXB1_HUMAN - Also known as CX32. Experimental evidence at protein level: Swiss-Prot protein existence level 1. One gap junction consists of a cluster of closely packed pairs of transmembrane channels, the connexons, through which materials of low MW diffuse from one cell to a neighboring cell. From Homo sapiens (Human).
   3018..3480    +  misc_feature   IRES: internal ribosome entry site (IRES) of the encephalomyocarditis virus (EMCV)
   3494..4844    +  CDS            GCaMP6s (fragment): improved fluorescent protein-based calcium sensor (Chen et al., 2013)
   4853..5363    +  promoter       hPGK promoter: human phosphoglycerate kinase 1 promoter
   5373..5969    +  CDS            PuroR (fragment): puromycin N-acetyltransferase; pac from Streptomyces; confers resistance to puromycin
   6024..6721    +  CDS            rtTA3 (fragment): reverse tetracycline transactivator 3 activates expression from Tet-responsive promoters in the presence of doxycycline
   6651..6761    +  CDS            VP48: 3 tandem repeats of the minimal activation domain of herpes simplex virus VP16 (Cheng et al., 2013)
   6797..7345    +  misc_feature   WPRE (fragment): woodchuck hepatitis virus posttranscriptional regulatory element
   7371..7442    +  CDS            nef (fragment): NEF_HV1Z2 - Experimental evidence at protein level: Swiss-Prot protein existence level 1. Extracellular Nef protein targets CD4(+) T-lymphocytes for apoptosis by interacting with CXCR4 surface receptors. From Human immunodeficiency virus type 1 group M subtype D (isolate Z2/CDC-Z34) (HIV-1).
   7444..7677    +  LTR            3' LTR (ΔU3): self-inactivating 3' long terminal repeat (LTR) from HIV-1
   7749..7870    +  polyA_signal   SV40 poly(A) signal: SV40 polyadenylation signal
   7910..8045    +  rep_origin     SV40 ori: SV40 origin of replication
   8053..8116    +  promoter       AmpR promoter: bla
   8117..8977    +  CDS            AmpR: β-lactamase; bla; confers resistance to ampicillin, carbenicillin, and related antibiotics
   9148..9736    +  rep_origin     ori: high-copy-number ColE1/pMB1/pBR322/pUC origin of replication
   9919..10011   +  CDS            lacI (fragment): lac repressor; lacI; The lac repressor binds to the lac operator to inhibit transcription in E. coli. This inhibition can be relieved by adding lactose or isopropyl-β-D-thiogalactopyranoside (IPTG).
  10024..10045   +  protein_bind   CAP binding site: CAP binding activates transcription in the presence of cAMP. E. coli catabolite activator protein
  10060..10090   +  promoter       lac promoter: promoter for the E. coli lac operon
  10098..10114   +  protein_bind   lac operator: The lac repressor binds to the lac operator to inhibit transcription in E. coli. This inhibition can be relieved by adding lactose or isopropyl-β-D-thiogalactopyranoside (IPTG). lac repressor encoded by lacI
  10159..10177   +  promoter       T3 promoter: promoter for bacteriophage T3 RNA polymerase
  10205..10431   +  promoter       RSV promoter: Rous sarcoma virus enhancer/promoter
>Addgene plasmid #216796 | pCW57-Cx32D178Y-IRES-GCaMP6s | addgene full sequence | sequence record 430341 | Addgene NGS Result
GGGTCTCTCTGGTTAGACCAGATCTGAGCCTGGGAGCTCTCTGGCTAACTAGGGAACCCACTGCTTAAGC
CTCAATAAAGCTTGCCTTGAGTGCTTCAAGTAGTGTGTGCCCGTCTGTTGTGTGACTCTGGTAACTAGAG
ATCCCTCAGACCCTTTTAGTCAGTGTGGAAAATCTCTAGCAGTGGCGCCCGAACAGGGACTTGAAAGCGA
AAGGGAAACCAGAGGAGCTCTCTCGACGCAGGACTCGGCTTGCTGAAGCGCGCACGGCAAGAGGCGAGGG
GCGGCGACTGGTGAGTACGCCAAAAATTTTGACTAGCGGAGGCTAGAAGGAGAGAGATGGGTGCGAGAGC
GTCAGTATTAAGCGGGGGAGAATTAGATCGCGATGGGAAAAAATTCGGTTAAGGCCAGGGGGAAAGAAAA
AATATAAATTAAAACATATAGTATGGGCAAGCAGGGAGCTAGAACGATTCGCAGTTAATCCTGGCCTGTT
AGAAACATCAGAAGGCTGTAGACAAATACTGGGACAGCTACAACCATCCCTTCAGACAGGATCAGAAGAA
CTTAGATCATTATATAATACAGTAGCAACCCTCTATTGTGTGCATCAAAGGATAGAGATAAAAGACACCA
AGGAAGCTTTAGACAAGATAGAGGAAGAGCAAAACAAAAGTAAGACCACCGCACAGCAAGCGGCCGCTGA
TCTTCAGACCTGGAGGAGGAGATATGAGGGACAATTGGAGAAGTGAATTATATAAATATAAAGTAGTAAA
AATTGAACCATTAGGAGTAGCACCCACCAAGGCAAAGAGAAGAGTGGTGCAGAGAGAAAAAAGAGCAGTG
GGAATAGGAGCTTTGTTCCTTGGGTTCTTGGGAGCAGCAGGAAGCACTATGGGCGCAGCGTCAATGACGC
TGACGGTACAGGCCAGACAATTATTGTCTGGTATAGTGCAGCAGCAGAACAATTTGCTGAGGGCTATTGA
GGCGCAACAGCATCTGTTGCAACTCACAGTCTGGGGCATCAAGCAGCTCCAGGCAAGAATCCTGGCTGTG
GAAAGATACCTAAAGGATCAACAGCTCCTGGGGATTTGGGGTTGCTCTGGAAAACTCATTTGCACCACTG
CTGTGCCTTGGAATGCTAGTTGGAGTAATAAATCTCTGGAACAGATTTGGAATCACACGACCTGGATGGA
GTGGGACAGAGAAATTAACAATTACACAAGCTTAATACACTCCTTAATTGAAGAATCGCAAAACCAGCAA
GAAAAGAATGAACAAGAATTATTGGAATTAGATAAATGGGCAAGTTTGTGGAATTGGTTTAACATAACAA
ATTGGCTGTGGTATATAAAATTATTCATAATGATAGTAGGAGGCTTGGTAGGTTTAAGAATAGTTTTTGC
TGTACTTTCTATAGTGAATAGAGTTAGGCAGGGATATTCACCATTATCGTTTCAGACCCACCTCCCAACC
CCGAGGGGACAATTCTCGACCTCGAGACAAATGGCAGTATTCATCCACAATTTTAAAAGAAAAGGGGGGA
TTGGGGGGTACAGTGCAGGGGAAAGAATAGTAGACATAATAGCAACAGACATACAAACTAAAGAATTACA
AAAACAAATTACAAAAATTCAAAATTTTCGGGTTTATTACAGGGACAGCAGAGATCCACTTTGGCCGCGA
ATCGATATGTCGAGTTTACTCCCTATCAGTGATAGAGAACGTATGTCGAGTTTACTCCCTATCAGTGATA
GAGAACGATGTCGAGTTTACTCCCTATCAGTGATAGAGAACGTATGTCGAGTTTACTCCCTATCAGTGAT
AGAGAACGTATGTCGAGTTTACTCCCTATCAGTGATAGAGAACGTATGTCGAGTTTATCCCTATCAGTGA
TAGAGAACGTATGTCGAGTTTACTCCCTATCAGTGATAGAGAACGTATGTCGAGGTAGGCGTGTACGGTG
GGAGGCCTATATAAGCAGAGCTCGTTTAGTGAACCGTCAGATCGCCTGGAGAATTGGCTAGCACCGGTAT
GCATGGCCGGCCGAATTCATGAACTGGACAGGTTTGTACACCTTGCTCAGTGGCGTGAACCGGCATTCTA
CTGCCATTGGCCGAGTATGGCTCTCGGTCATCTTCATCTTCAGAATCATGGTGCTGGTGGTGGCTGCAGA
GAGTGTGTGGGGTGATGAGAAATCTTCCTTCATCTGCAACACACTCCAGCCTGGCTGCAACAGCGTTTGC
TATGACCAATTCTTCCCCATCTCCCATGTGCGGCTGTGGTCCCTGCAGCTCATCCTAGTTTCCACCCCAG
CTCTCCTCGTGGCCATGCACGTGGCTCACCAGCAACACATAGAGAAGAAAATGCTACGGCTTGAGGGCCA
TGGGGACCCCCTACACCTGGAGGAGGTGAAGAGGCACAAGGTCCACATCTCAGGGACACTGTGGTGGACC
TATGTCATCAGCGTGGTGTTCCGGCTGTTGTTTGAGGCCGTCTTCATGTATGTCTTTTATCTGCTCTACC
CTGGCTATGCCATGGTGCGGCTGGTCAAGTGCGACGTCTACCCCTGCCCCAACACAGTGTACTGCTTCGT
GTCCCGCCCCACCGAGAAAACCGTCTTCACCGTCTTCATGCTAGCTGCCTCTGGCATCTGCATCATCCTC
AATGTGGCCGAGGTGGTGTACCTCATCATCCGGGCCTGTGCCCGCCGAGCCCAGCGCCGCTCCAATCCAC
CTTCCCGCAAGGGCTCGGGCTTCGGCCACCGCCTCTCACCTGAATACAAGCAGAATGAGATCAACAAGCT
GCTGAGTGAGCAGGATGGCTCCCTGAAAGACATACTGCGCCGCAGCCCTGGCACCGGGGCTGGGCTGGCT
GAAAAGAGCGACCGCTGCTCGGCCTGCTAGACGCGTCCCCTCTCCCTCCCCCCCCCCTAACGTTACTGGC
CGAAGCCGCTTGGAATAAGGCCGGTGTGCGTTTGTCTATATGTTATTTTCCACCATATTGCCGTCTTTTG
GCAATGTGAGGGCCCGGAAACCTGGCCCTGTCTTCTTGACGAGCATTCCTAGGGGTCTTTCCCCTCTCGC
CAAAGGAATGCAAGGTCTGTTGAATGTCGTGAAGGAAGCAGTTCCTCTGGAAGCTTCTTGAAGACAAACA
ACGTCTGTAGCGACCCTTTGCAGGCAGCGGAACCCCCCACCTGGCGACAGGTGCCTCTGCGGCCAAAAGC
CACGTGTATAAGATACACCTGCAAAGGCGGCACAACCCCAGTGCCACGTTGTGAGTTGGATAGTTGTGGA
AAGAGTCAAATGGCTCTCCTCAAGCGTATTCAACAAGGGGCTGAAGGATGCCCAGAAGGTACCCCATTGT
ATGGGATCTGATCTGGGGCCTCGGTGCACATGCTTTACATGTGTTTAGTCGAGGTTAAAAAAACGTCTAG
GCCCCCCGAACCACGGGGACGTGGTTTTCCTTTGAAAAACACGATGATAATATGGCCACAACCATGGGTT
CTCATCATCATCATCATCATGGTATGGCTAGCATGACTGGTGGACAGCAAATGGGTCGGGATCTGTACGA
CGATGACGATAAGGATCTCGCCACCATGGTCGACTCATCACGTCGTAAGTGGAATAAGACAGGTCACGCA
GTCAGAGCTATAGGTCGGCTGAGCTCACTCGAGAACGTCTATATCAAGGCCGACAAGCAGAAGAACGGCA
TCAAGGCGAACTTCCACATCCGCCACAACATCGAGGACGGCGGCGTGCAGCTCGCCTACCACTACCAGCA
GAACACCCCCATCGGCGACGGCCCCGTGCTGCTGCCCGACAACCACTACCTGAGCGTGCAGTCCAAACTT
TCGAAAGACCCCAACGAGAAGCGCGATCACATGGTCCTGCTGGAGTTCGTGACCGCCGCCGGGATCACTC
TCGGCATGGACGAGCTGTACAAGGGCGGTACCGGAGGGAGCATGGTGAGCAAGGGCGAGGAGCTGTTCAC
CGGGGTGGTGCCCATCCTGGTCGAGCTGGACGGCGACGTAAACGGCCACAAGTTCAGCGTGTCCGGCGAG
GGTGAGGGCGATGCCACCTACGGCAAGCTGACCCTGAAGTTCATCTGCACCACCGGCAAGCTGCCCGTGC
CCTGGCCCACCCTCGTGACCACCCTGACCTACGGCGTGCAGTGCTTCAGCCGCTACCCCGACCACATGAA
GCAGCACGACTTCTTCAAGTCCGCCATGCCCGAAGGCTACATCCAGGAGCGCACCATCTTCTTCAAGGAC
GACGGCAACTACAAGACCCGCGCCGAGGTGAAGTTCGAGGGCGACACCCTGGTGAACCGCATCGAGCTGA
AGGGCATCGACTTCAAGGAGGACGGCAACATCCTGGGGCACAAGCTGGAGTACAACCTGCCGGACCAACT
GACTGAAGAGCAGATCGCAGAATTTAAAGAGGCTTTCTCCCTATTTGACAAGGACGGGGATGGGACAATA
ACAACCAAGGAGCTGGGGACGGTGATGCGGTCTCTGGGGCAGAACCCCACAGAAGCAGAGCTGCAGGACA
TGATCAATGAAGTAGATGCCGACGGTGACGGCACAATCGACTTCCCTGAGTTCCTGACAATGATGGCAAG
AAAAATGAAATACAGGGACACGGAAGAAGAAATTAGAGAAGCGTTCGGTGTGTTTGATAAGGATGGCAAT
GGCTACATCAGTGCAGCAGAGCTTCGCCACGTGATGACAAACCTTGGAGAGAAGTTAACAGATGAAGAGG
TTGATGAAATGATCAGGGAAGCAGACATCGATGGGGATGGTCAGGTAAACTACGAAGAGTTTGTACAAAT
GATGACAGCGAAGTAGGGATCCGGGGTTGGGGTTGCGCCTTTTCCAAGGCAGCCCTGGGTTTGCGCAGGG
ACGCGGCTGCTCTGGGCGTGGTTCCGGGAAACGCAGCGGCGCCGACCCTGGGTCTCGCACATTCTTCACG
TCCGTTCGCAGCGTCACCCGGATCTTCGCCGCTACCCTTGTGGGCCCCCCGGCGACGCTTCCTGCTCCGC
CCCTAAGTCGGGAAGGTTCCTTGCGGTTCGCGGCGTGCCGGACGTGACAAACGGAAGCCGCACGTCTCAC
TAGTACCCTCGCAGACGGACAGCGCCAGGGAGCAATGGCAGCGCGCCGACCGCGATGGGCTGTGGCCAAT
AGCGGCTGCTCAGCAGGGCGCGCCGAGAGCAGCGGCCGGGAAGGGGCGGTGCGGGAGGCGGGGTGTGGGG
CGGTAGTGTGGGCCCTGTTCCTGCCCGCGCGGTGTTCCGCATTCTGCAAGCCTCCGGAGCGCACGTCGGC
AGTCGGCTCCCTCGTTGACCGAATCACCGACCTCTCTCCCCAGCAATTCACCATGACCGAGTACAAGCCC
ACGGTGCGCCTCGCCACCCGCGACGACGTCCCCAGGGCCGTACGCACCCTCGCCGCCGCGTTCGCCGACT
ACCCCGCCACGCGCCACACCGTCGATCCGGACCGCCACATCGAGCGGGTCACCGAGCTGCAAGAACTCTT
CCTCACGCGCGTCGGGCTCGACATCGGCAAGGTGTGGGTCGCGGACGACGGCGCCGCGGTGGCGGTCTGG
ACCACGCCGGAGAGCGTCGAAGCGGGGGCGGTGTTCGCCGAGATCGGCCCGCGCATGGCCGAGTTGAGCG
GTTCCCGGCTGGCCGCGCAGCAACAGATGGAAGGCCTCCTGGCGCCGCACCGGCCCAAGGAGCCCGCGTG
GTTCCTGGCCACCGTCGGCGTCTCGCCCGACCACCAGGGCAAGGGTCTGGGCAGCGCCGTCGTGCTCCCC
GGAGTGGAGGCGGCCGAGCGCGCCGGGGTGCCCGCCTTCCTGGAGACCTCCGCGCCCCGCAACCTCCCCT
TCTACGAGCGGCTCGGCTTCACCGTCACCGCCGACGTCGAGGTGCCCGAAGGACCGCGCACCTGGTGCAT
GACCCGCAAGCCCGGTGCCGAAGGTAGAGGTTCTCTCCTCACTTGTGGTGATGTTGAAGAAAACCCTGGT
CCAATGTCTAGACTGGACAAGAGCAAAGTCATAAACGGAGCTCTGGAATTACTCAATGGTGTCGGTATCG
AAGGCCTGACGACAAGGAAACTCGCTCAAAAGCTGGGAGTTGAGCAGCCTACCCTGTACTGGCACGTGAA
GAACAAGCGGGCCCTGCTCGATGCCCTGCCAATCGAGATGCTGGACAGGCATCATACCCACTTCTGCCCC
CTGGAAGGCGAGTCATGGCAAGACTTTCTGCGGAACAACGCCAAGTCATACCGCTGTGCTCTCCTCTCAC
ATCGCGACGGGGCTAAAGTGCATCTCGGCACCCGCCCAACAGAGAAACAGTACGAAACCCTGGAAAATCA
GCTCGCGTTCCTGTGTCAGCAAGGCTTCTCCCTGGAGAACGCACTGTACGCTCTGTCCGCCGTGGGCCAC
TTTACACTGGGCTGCGTATTGGAGGAACAGGAGCATCAAGTAGCAAAAGAGGAAAGAGAGACACCTACCA
CCGATTCTATGCCCCCACTTCTGAGACAAGCAATTGAGCTGTTCGACCGGCAGGGAGCCGAACCTGCCTT
CCTTTTCGGCCTGGAACTAATCATATGTGGCCTGGAGAAACAGCTAAAGTGCGAAAGCGGCGGGCCGACC
GACGCCCTTGACGATTTTGACTTAGACATGCTCCCAGCCGATGCCCTTGACGACTTTGACCTTGATATGC
TGCCTGCTGACGCTCTTGACGATTTTGACCTTGACATGCTCCCCGGGTAACTAAGTAAGGATCGATCCAA
GATATCGTATTCTTAACTATGTTGCTCCTTTTACGCTATGTGGATACGCTGCTTTAATGCCTTTGTATCA
TGCTATTGCTTCCCGTATGGCTTTCATTTTCTCCTCCTTGTATAAATCCTGGTTGCTGTCTCTTTATGAG
GAGTTGTGGCCCGTTGTCAGGCAACGTGGCGTGGTGTGCACTGTGTTTGCTGACGCAACCCCCACTGGTT
GGGGCATTGCCACCACCTGTCAGCTCCTTTCCGGGACTTTCGCTTTCCCCCTCCCTATTGCCACGGCGGA
ACTCATCGCCGCCTGCCTTGCCCGCTGCTGGACAGGGGCTCGGCTGTTGGGCACTGACAATTCCGTGGTG
TTGTCGGGGAAGCTGACGTCCTTTCCATGGCTGCTCGCCTGTGTTGCCACCTGGATTCTGCGCGGGACGT
CCTTCTGCTACGTCCCTTCGGCCCTCAATCCAGCGGACCTTCCTTCCCGCGGCCTGCTGCCGGCTCTGCG
GCCTCTTCCGCGTCTTCGCCTTCGCCCTCAGACGAGTCGGATCTCCCTTTGGGCCGCCTCCCCGCCTGTT
TCGCCTCGGCGTCCGGACTAGAGGTACCTTTAAGACCAATGACTTACAAGGCAGCTGTAGATCTTAGCCA
CTTTTTAAAAGAAAAGGGGGGACTGGAAGGGCTAATTCACTCCCAACGAAGACAAGATCTGCTTTTTGCT
TGTACTGGGTCTCTCTGGTTAGACCAGATCTGAGCCTGGGAGCTCTCTGGCTAACTAGGGAACCCACTGC
TTAAGCCTCAATAAAGCTTGCCTTGAGTGCTTCAAGTAGTGTGTGCCCGTCTGTTGTGTGACTCTGGTAA
CTAGAGATCCCTCAGACCCTTTTAGTCAGTGTGGAAAATCTCTAGCAGTAGTAGTTCATGTCATCTTATT
ATTCAGTATTTATAACTTGCAAAGAAATGAATATCAGAGAGTGAGAGGAACTTGTTTATTGCAGCTTATA
ATGGTTACAAATAAAGCAATAGCATCACAAATTTCACAAATAAAGCATTTTTTTCACTGCATTCTAGTTG
TGGTTTGTCCAAACTCATCAATGTATCTTATCATGTCTGGCTCTAGCTATCCCGCCCCTAACTCCGCCCA
TCCCGCCCCTAACTCCGCCCAGTTCCGCCCATTCTCCGCCCCATGGCTGACTAATTTTTTTTATTTATGC
AGAGGCCGAGGCCGCCTCGGCCTCTGAGCTATTCCAGAAGTAGTGAGGAGGCTTTTTTGGAGGCCTTTCA
AATATGTATCCGCTCATGAGACAATAACCCTGATAAATGCTTCAATAATATTGAAAAAGGAAGAGTATGA
GTATTCAACATTTCCGTGTCGCCCTTATTCCCTTTTTTGCGGCATTTTGCCTTCCTGTTTTTGCTCACCC
AGAAACGCTGGTGAAAGTAAAAGATGCTGAAGATCAGTTGGGTGCACGAGTGGGTTACATCGAACTGGAT
CTCAACAGCGGTAAGATCCTTGAGAGTTTTCGCCCCGAAGAACGTTTTCCAATGATGAGCACTTTTAAAG
TTCTGCTATGTGGCGCGGTATTATCCCGTATTGACGCCGGGCAAGAGCAACTCGGTCGCCGCATACACTA
TTCTCAGAATGACTTGGTTGAGTACTCACCAGTCACAGAAAAGCATCTTACGGATGGCATGACAGTAAGA
GAATTATGCAGTGCTGCCATAACCATGAGTGATAACACTGCGGCCAACTTACTTCTGACAACGATCGGAG
GACCGAAGGAGCTAACCGCTTTTTTGCACAACATGGGGGATCATGTAACTCGCCTTGATCGTTGGGAACC
GGAGCTGAATGAAGCCATACCAAACGACGAGCGTGACACCACGATGCCTGTAGCAATGGCAACAACGTTG
CGCAAACTATTAACTGGCGAACTACTTACTCTAGCTTCCCGGCAACAATTAATAGACTGGATGGAGGCGG
ATAAAGTTGCAGGACCACTTCTGCGCTCGGCCCTTCCGGCTGGCTGGTTTATTGCTGATAAATCTGGAGC
CGGTGAGCGTGGGTCTCGCGGTATCATTGCAGCACTGGGGCCAGATGGTAAGCCCTCCCGTATCGTAGTT
ATCTACACGACGGGGAGTCAGGCAACTATGGATGAACGAAATAGACAGATCGCTGAGATAGGTGCCTCAC
TGATTAAGCATTGGTAACTGTCAGACCAAGTTTACTCATATATACTTTAGATTGATTTAAAACTTCATTT
TTAATTTAAAAGGATCTAGGTGAAGATCCTTTTTGATAATCTCATGACCAAAATCCCTTAACGTGAGTTT
TCGTTCCACTGAGCGTCAGACCCCGTAGAAAAGATCAAAGGATCTTCTTGAGATCCTTTTTTTCTGCGCG
TAATCTGCTGCTTGCAAACAAAAAAACCACCGCTACCAGCGGTGGTTTGTTTGCCGGATCAAGAGCTACC
AACTCTTTTTCCGAAGGTAACTGGCTTCAGCAGAGCGCAGATACCAAATACTGTTCTTCTAGTGTAGCCG
TAGTTAGGCCACCACTTCAAGAACTCTGTAGCACCGCCTACATACCTCGCTCTGCTAATCCTGTTACCAG
TGGCTGCTGCCAGTGGCGATAAGTCGTGTCTTACCGGGTTGGACTCAAGACGATAGTTACCGGATAAGGC
GCAGCGGTCGGGCTGAACGGGGGGTTCGTGCACACAGCCCAGCTTGGAGCGAACGACCTACACCGAACTG
AGATACCTACAGCGTGAGCTATGAGAAAGCGCCACGCTTCCCGAAGGGAGAAAGGCGGACAGGTATCCGG
TAAGCGGCAGGGTCGGAACAGGAGAGCGCACGAGGGAGCTTCCAGGGGGAAACGCCTGGTATCTTTATAG
TCCTGTCGGGTTTCGCCACCTCTGACTTGAGCGTCGATTTTTGTGATGCTCGTCAGGGGGGCGGAGCCTA
TGGAAAAACGCCAGCAACGCGGCCTTTTTACGGTTCCTGGCCTTTTGCTGGCCTTTTGCTCACATGTTCT
TTCCTGCGTTATCCCCTGATTCTGTGGATAACCGTATTACCGCCTTTGAGTGAGCTGATACCGCTCGCCG
CAGCCGAACGACCGAGCGCAGCGAGTCAGTGAGCGAGGAAGCGGAAGAGCGCCCAATACGCAAACCGCCT
CTCCCCGCGCGTTGGCCGATTCATTAATGCAGCTGGCACGACAGGTTTCCCGACTGGAAAGCGGGCAGTG
AGCGCAACGCAATTAATGTGAGTTAGCTCACTCATTAGGCACCCCAGGCTTTACACTTTATGCTTCCGGC
TCGTATGTTGTGTGGAATTGTGAGCGGATAACAATTTCACACAGGAAACAGCTATGACCATGATTACGCC
AAGCGCGCAATTAACCCTCACTAAAGGGAACAAAAGCTGGAGCTGCAAGCTTAATGTAGTCTTATGCAAT
ACTCTTGTAGTCTTGCAACATGGTAACGATGAGTTAGCAACATGCCTTACAAGGAGAGAAAAAGCACCGT
GCATGCCGATTGGTGGAAGTAAGGTGGTACGATCGTGCCTTATTAGGAAGGCAACAGACGGGTCTGACAT
GGATTGGACGAACCACTGAATTGCCGCATTGCAGAGATATTGTATTTAAGTGCCTAGCTCGATACATAAA
C
